Addgene plasmid #162583: pFastBac1_GI.1_A37I-A44L
Purpose: Expresses norovirus GI.1 VP1 protein with mutations A37I-A44L in Sf9 insect cells
Depositing lab: Peter Kwong. Depositing organization: National Institute of Allergy and Infectious Diseases (NIAID). Publication: Disulfide stabilization of human norovirus GI.1 virus-like particles focuses immune response toward blockade epitopes. Verardi R, Lindesmith LC, Tsybovsky Y, Gorman J, Chuang GY, Edwards CE, Brewer-Jensen PD, Mallory ML, Ou L, Schon A, Shi W, Tully ES, Georgiou G, Baric RS, Kwong PD. NPJ Vaccines. 2020 Dec 14;5(1):110. doi: 10.1038/s41541-020-00260-w. PubMed 33318483.
Backbone
  Vector backbone: pFastBac1
  Backbone manufacturer: ThermoFisher
  Backbone size w/o insert (bp): 4776
  Total vector size (bp): 6379
  Vector type: Insect Expression
  Selectable markers: Gentamicin
Growth in bacteria
  Bacterial resistance: Ampicillin, 100 μg/mL
  Growth temperature: 37°C
  Growth strain: DH5alpha
  Copy number: Unknown
Gene/Insert
  Gene/Insert name: VP1 protein from human norovirus GI.1 (alt name: 58 kd capsid protein [Norwalk virus])
  Species: Norovirus
  Insert size (bp): 1590
  Mutation: A37I and A44L
  Promoter: polyhedrin
  Cloning method: Unknown
  Sequencing primers: 5′ GGATTATTCATACCGTCCCA
Terms and licenses: Academic/Nonprofit Terms; Industry Terms: Not Available to Industry
How to cite: pFastBac1_GI.1_A37I-A44L was a gift from Peter Kwong (Addgene plasmid # 162583 ; http://n2t.net/addgene:162583 ; RRID:Addgene_162583)
