[The description below was written by a language model from this plasmid's Addgene catalogue record and pLannotate feature annotations shown in this document.]
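Description:
pFastBac1_GI.1_A37I-A44L is a baculovirus donor (transfer) plasmid built on the commercial pFastBac1 backbone and intended for protein production in Sf9 insect cells. It replicates in E. coli from a high-copy ColE1/pUC-type origin and is selected with ampicillin through the β-lactamase gene; an f1 phage origin is also present. The catalogue lists a total size of 6,379 bp, whereas the sequenced record behind the feature table is 6,356 nt, a small discrepancy that the record does not explain.

The payload is the 1,590 bp open reading frame for VP1, the major capsid protein of human norovirus GI.1 (Norwalk virus), carrying the substitutions A37I and A44L. It sits directly downstream of the strong, very late polyhedrin promoter from Autographa californica nucleopolyhedrovirus and is followed by an SV40 polyadenylation signal. No epitope or purification tags are annotated. The expression cassette, together with a gentamicin acetyltransferase gene driven by the integron Pc promoter, is flanked by the Tn7L and Tn7R ends of a mini-Tn7 element. In the standard use of this backbone, that arrangement allows site-specific transposition of the cassette and gentamicin marker into a baculovirus shuttle genome (bacmid) maintained in E. coli, after which the recombinant bacmid is used to generate baculovirus that drives VP1 expression in infected insect cells.

The associated publication concerns stabilization of GI.1 norovirus virus-like particles to direct immune responses toward blockade epitopes. This construct therefore appears to be one of a set of engineered VP1 variants for VLP and vaccine antigen studies, although the record does not state the specific rationale for the two substitutions.
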