Features (pLannotate 1.2.2; 15 found; start..end, strand, type, name):
      1..92      +  promoter       polyhedrin promoter: polh from Autographa californica; promoter for the baculovirus polyhedrin gene
    135..1724    +  CDS            CAPSD_NVN68: Experimental evidence at protein level: Swiss-Prot protein existence level 1. Soluble capsid protein may play a role in viral immunoevasion. From Norwalk virus (strain GI/Human/United States/Norwalk/1968) (Hu/NV/NV/1968/US).
   1837..1920    +  CDS            large T antigen (fragment): large T antigen from SV40 (simian virus 40)
   1943..2077    +  polyA_signal   SV40 poly(A) signal: SV40 polyadenylation signal
   2106..2271    -  mobile_element Tn7L: mini-Tn7 element (left end of the Tn7 transposon) Tn7
   2434..2450    +  CDS            lacZα (fragment): LacZα fragment of β-galactosidase; lacZ fragment
   2455..2909    +  rep_origin     f1 ori (sequence partly withheld): f1 bacteriophage origin of replication; arrow indicates direction of (+) strand synthesis
   2935..3039    +  promoter       AmpR promoter: bla
   3040..3900    +  CDS            AmpR: β-lactamase; bla; confers resistance to ampicillin, carbenicillin, and related antibiotics
   4071..4659    +  rep_origin     ori: high-copy-number ColE1/pMB1/pBR322/pUC origin of replication
   4845..4896    -  misc_feature   bom (fragment): basis of mobility region from pBR322
   4964..5188    -  mobile_element Tn7R: mini-Tn7 element (right end of the Tn7 transposon) Tn7
   5255..5788    -  CDS            GmR: gentamycin acetyltransferase; aacC1; confers resistance to gentamycin
   5977..6005    -  promoter       Pc promoter: intI1 (promoter lies within the coding sequence); class 1 integron promoter
   5983..6330    -  CDS            YPR2_ECOLX (fragment): Protein predicted: Swiss-Prot protein existence level 4. From Escherichia coli.
>Addgene plasmid #162583 | pFastBac1_GI.1_A37I-A44L | addgene full sequence | sequence record 321915 | Addgene NGS Result
ATCATGGAGATAATTAAAATGATAACCATCTCGCAAATAAATAAGTATTTTACTGTTTTCGTAACAGTTT
TGTAATAAAAAAACCTATAAATATTCCGGATTATTCATACCGTCCCACCATCGGGCGCGGATCCATGATG
ATGGCTTCAAAGGACGCTACTTCTTCTGTGGACGGTGCTTCTGGAGCTGGTCAGCTGGTCCCAGAGGTGA
ACGCTTCCGACCCACTGGCCATGGACCCTGTGATTGGCTCTTCAACCGCTGTGCTCACTGCTGGACAGGT
CAACCCCATCGACCCATGGATCATCAACAACTTCGTGCAGGCCCCTCAGGGCGAGTTCACTATCTCACCC
AACAACACCCCAGGTGACGTCCTGTTCGACCTGTCCCTGGGCCCTCACCTGAACCCCTTCCTGCTGCACC
TGAGCCAGATGTACAACGGCTGGGTCGGAAACATGAGGGTGAGAATCATGCTGGCCGGTAACGCTTTCAC
CGCCGGCAAGATCATCGTCTCATGCATCCCTCCCGGCTTCGGTTCCCACAACCTGACTATCGCCCAGGCT
ACCCTGTTCCCACACGTCATCGCTGACGTGAGGACTCTGGACCCAATCGAGGTGCCTCTGGAAGACGTCA
GAAACGTGCTGTTCCACAACAACGACAGGAACCAGCAGACCATGAGACTGGTCTGCATGCTGTACACCCC
TCTGAGGACTGGTGGCGGAACTGGAGACAGCTTCGTGGTCGCCGGTCGTGTGATGACTTGCCCATCTCCT
GACTTCAACTTCCTGTTCCTGGTCCCACCTACCGTGGAGCAGAAGACTAGGCCATTCACCCTGCCTAACC
TGCCCCTGTCCAGCCTGTCCAACAGCAGAGCTCCCCTGCCAATCTCTTCAATGGGCATCAGCCCTGACAA
CGTCCAGTCTGTGCAGTTCCAGAACGGACGCTGCACTCTGGACGGACGTCTGGTCGGTACCACTCCCGTG
TCTCTGTCACACGTCGCCAAGATCAGGGGCACTTCCAACGGAACCGTGATCAACCTGACTGAGCTGGACG
GTACCCCATTCCACCCTTTCGAAGGCCCTGCTCCCATCGGATTCCCTGACCTGGGTGGCTGCGACTGGCA
CATCAACATGACTCAGTTCGGCCACTCCAGCCAGACCCAGTACGACGTGGACACCACTCCCGACACCTTC
GTCCCACACCTGGGTAGCATCCAGGCCAACGGTATCGGCTCTGGAAACTACGTGGGCGTCCTGTCTTGGA
TCTCACCCCCATCCCACCCATCCGGAAGCCAGGTGGACCTGTGGAAGATCCCTAACTACGGTTCTTCAAT
CACCGAGGCTACTCACCTGGCCCCCTCTGTCTACCCTCCCGGTTTCGGCGAAGTGCTGGTCTTCTTCATG
AGCAAGATGCCAGGACCTGGTGCTTACAACCTGCCCTGCCTGCTGCCACAGGAGTACATCTCACACCTCG
CTTCTGAGCAGGCTCCAACTGTGGGTGAAGCTGCCCTGCTGCACTACGTCGACCCAGACACCGGTCGCAA
CCTGGGCGAGTTCAAGGCCTACCCTGACGGATTCCTGACTTGCGTGCCCAACGGAGCTTCCAGCGGTCCT
CAGCAGCTGCCCATCAACGGAGTGTTCGTCTTCGTGAGCTGGGTGTCTCGTTTCTACCAGCTGAAGCCTG
TCGGTACTGCTTCTTCAGCTAGGGGTAGGCTGGGCCTGCGCCGTTGATGAGAATTCAAAGGCCTACGTCG
ACGAGCTCACTAGTCGCGGCCGCTTTCGAATCTAGAGCCTGCAGTCTCGAGGCATGCGGTACCAAGCTTG
TCGAGAAGTACTAGAGGATCATAATCAGCCATACCACATTTGTAGAGGTTTTACTTGCTTTAAAAAACCT
CCCACACCTCCCCCTGAACCTGAAACATAAAATGAATGCAATTGTTGTTGTTAACTTGTTTATTGCAGCT
TATAATGGTTACAAATAAAGCAATAGCATCACAAATTTCACAAATAAAGCATTTTTTTCACTGCATTCTA
GTTGTGGTTTGTCCAAACTCATCAATGTATCTTATCATGTCTGGATCTGATCACTGCTTGAGCCTAGGAG
ATCCGAACCAGATAAGTGAAATCTAGTTCCAAACTATTTTGTCATTTTTAATTTTCGTATTAGCTTACGA
CGCTACACCCAGTTCCCATCTATTTTGTCACTCTTCCCTAAATAATCCTTAAAAACTCCATTTCCACCCC
TCCCAGTTCCCAACTATTTTGTCCGCCCACAGCGGGGCATTTTTCTTCCTGTTATGTTTTTAATCAAACA
TCCTGCCAACTCCATGTGACAAACCGTCATCTTCGGCTACTTTTTCTCTGTCACAGAATGAAAATTTTTC
TGTCATCTCTTCGTTATTAATGTTTGTAATTGACTGAATATCAACGCTTATTTGCAGCCTGAATGGCGAA
TGGG
[124 nt withheld, positions 2455-2578]
C
[91 nt withheld, positions 2580-2670]
A
[49 nt withheld, positions 2672-2720]
CCTTTGACGTTGGAGTCCACGTTCTT
[37 nt withheld, positions 2747-2783]
ACCCTATCTCGGTCTATTCTTTTGATTTATAAGGGATTTTGCCGATTTCGGCCTATTGGTTAAAAAATGA
GCTGATTTAACAAAAATTTAACGCGAATTTTAACAAAATATTAACGCTTACAATTTAGGTGGCACTTTTC
GGGGAAATGTGCGCGGAACCCCTATTTGTTTATTTTTCTAAATACATTCAAATATGTATCCGCTCATGAG
ACAATAACCCTGATAAATGCTTCAATAATATTGAAAAAGGAAGAGTATGAGTATTCAACATTTCCGTGTC
GCCCTTATTCCCTTTTTTGCGGCATTTTGCCTTCCTGTTTTTGCTCACCCAGAAACGCTGGTGAAAGTAA
AAGATGCTGAAGATCAGTTGGGTGCACGAGTGGGTTACATCGAACTGGATCTCAACAGCGGTAAGATCCT
TGAGAGTTTTCGCCCCGAAGAACGTTTTCCAATGATGAGCACTTTTAAAGTTCTGCTATGTGGCGCGGTA
TTATCCCGTATTGACGCCGGGCAAGAGCAACTCGGTCGCCGCATACACTATTCTCAGAATGACTTGGTTG
AGTACTCACCAGTCACAGAAAAGCATCTTACGGATGGCATGACAGTAAGAGAATTATGCAGTGCTGCCAT
AACCATGAGTGATAACACTGCGGCCAACTTACTTCTGACAACGATCGGAGGACCGAAGGAGCTAACCGCT
TTTTTGCACAACATGGGGGATCATGTAACTCGCCTTGATCGTTGGGAACCGGAGCTGAATGAAGCCATAC
CAAACGACGAGCGTGACACCACGATGCCTGTAGCAATGGCAACAACGTTGCGCAAACTATTAACTGGCGA
ACTACTTACTCTAGCTTCCCGGCAACAATTAATAGACTGGATGGAGGCGGATAAAGTTGCAGGACCACTT
CTGCGCTCGGCCCTTCCGGCTGGCTGGTTTATTGCTGATAAATCTGGAGCCGGTGAGCGTGGGTCTCGCG
GTATCATTGCAGCACTGGGGCCAGATGGTAAGCCCTCCCGTATCGTAGTTATCTACACGACGGGGAGTCA
GGCAACTATGGATGAACGAAATAGACAGATCGCTGAGATAGGTGCCTCACTGATTAAGCATTGGTAACTG
TCAGACCAAGTTTACTCATATATACTTTAGATTGATTTAAAACTTCATTTTTAATTTAAAAGGATCTAGG
TGAAGATCCTTTTTGATAATCTCATGACCAAAATCCCTTAACGTGAGTTTTCGTTCCACTGAGCGTCAGA
CCCCGTAGAAAAGATCAAAGGATCTTCTTGAGATCCTTTTTTTCTGCGCGTAATCTGCTGCTTGCAAACA
AAAAAACCACCGCTACCAGCGGTGGTTTGTTTGCCGGATCAAGAGCTACCAACTCTTTTTCCGAAGGTAA
CTGGCTTCAGCAGAGCGCAGATACCAAATACTGTTCTTCTAGTGTAGCCGTAGTTAGGCCACCACTTCAA
GAACTCTGTAGCACCGCCTACATACCTCGCTCTGCTAATCCTGTTACCAGTGGCTGCTGCCAGTGGCGAT
AAGTCGTGTCTTACCGGGTTGGACTCAAGACGATAGTTACCGGATAAGGCGCAGCGGTCGGGCTGAACGG
GGGGTTCGTGCACACAGCCCAGCTTGGAGCGAACGACCTACACCGAACTGAGATACCTACAGCGTGAGCT
ATGAGAAAGCGCCACGCTTCCCGAAGGGAGAAAGGCGGACAGGTATCCGGTAAGCGGCAGGGTCGGAACA
GGAGAGCGCACGAGGGAGCTTCCAGGGGGAAACGCCTGGTATCTTTATAGTCCTGTCGGGTTTCGCCACC
TCTGACTTGAGCGTCGATTTTTGTGATGCTCGTCAGGGGGGCGGAGCCTATGGAAAAACGCCAGCAACGC
GGCCTTTTTACGGTTCCTGGCCTTTTGCTGGCCTTTTGCTCACATGTTCTTTCCTGCGTTATCCCCTGAT
TCTGTGGATAACCGTATTACCGCCTTTGAGTGAGCTGATACCGCTCGCCGCAGCCGAACGACCGAGCGCA
GCGAGTCAGTGAGCGAGGAAGCGGAAGAGCGCCTGATGCGGTATTTTCTCCTTACGCATCTGTGCGGTAT
TTCACACCGCATAGACCAGCCGCGTAACCTGGCAAAATCGGTTACGGTTGAGTAATAAATGGATGCCCTG
CGTAAGCGGGTGTGGGCGGACAATAAAGTCTTAAACTGAACAAAATAGATCTAAACTATGACAATAAAGT
CTTAAACTAGACAGAATAGTTGTAAACTGAAATCAGTCCAGTTATGCTGTGAAAAAGCATACTGGACTTT
TGTTATGGCTAAAGCAAACTCTTCATTTTCTGAAGTGCAAATTGCCCGTCGTATTAAAGAGGGGCGTGGC
CAAGGGCATGGTAAAGACTATATTCGCGGCGTTGTGACAATTTACCGAACAACTCCGCGGCCGGGAAGCC
GATCTCGGCTTGAACGAATTGTTAGGTGGCGGTACTTGGGTCGATATCAAAGTGCATCACTTCTTCCCGT
ATGCCCAACTTTGTATAGAGAGCCACTGCGGGATCGTCACCGTAATCTGCTTGCACGTAGATCACATAAG
CACCAAGCGCGTTGGCCTCATGCTTGAGGAGATTGATGAGCGCGGTGGCAATGCCCTGCCTCCGGTGCTC
GCCGGAGACTGCGAGATCATAGATATAGATCTCACTACGCGGCTGCTCAAACTTGGGCAGAACGTAAGCC
GCGAGAGCGCCAACAACCGCTTCTTGGTCGAAGGCAGCAAGCGCGATGAATGTCTTACTACGGAGCAAGT
TCCCGAGGTAATCGGAGTCCGGCTGATGTTGGGAGTAGGTGGCTACGTCTCCGAACTCACGACCGAAAAG
ATCAAGAGCAGCCCGCATGGATTTGACTTGGTCAGGGCCGAGCCTACATGTGCGAATGATGCCCATACTT
GAGCCACCTAACTTTGTTTTAGGGCGACTGCCCTGCTGCGTAACATCGTTGCTGCTGCGTAACATCGTTG
CTGCTCCATAACATCAAACATCGACCCACGGCGTAACGCGCTTGCTGCTTGGATGCCCGAGGCATAGACT
GTACAAAAAAACAGTCATAACAAGCCATGAAAACCGCCACTGCGCCGTTACCACCGCTGCGTTCGGTCAA
GGTTCTGGACCAGTTGCGTGAGCGCATACGCTACTTGCATTACAGTTTACGAACCGAACAGGCTTATGTC
AACTGGGTTCGTGCCTTCATCCGTTTCCACGGTGTGCGTCACCCGGCAACCTTGGGCAGCAGCGAAGTCG
AGGCATTTCTGTCCTGGCTGGCGAACGAGCGCAAGGTTTCGGTCTCCACGCATCGTCAGGCATTGGCGGC
CTTGCTGTTCTTCTACGGCAAGGTGCTGTGCACGGATCTGCCCTGGCTTCAGGAGATCGGAAGACCTCGG
CCGTCGCGGCGCTTGCCGGTGGTGCTGACCCCGGATGAAGTGGTTCGCATCCTCGGTTTTCTGGAAGGCG
AGCATCGTTTGTTCGCCCAGGACTCTAGCTATAGTTCTAGTGGTTGGCTACGTATACTCCGGAATATTAA
TAG
